>Addgene plasmid #20374 | GST TopBP1 D (aa 1-1013) | addgene partial sequence | sequence record 26225 | 20374 with pGEX-3
CCGAAACGCGCGAGGCAGATCGTCAGTCAGTCACGATGCGGCCGCTCGAGTCGACTATTACAGAGCCGGC
CATCTTGCACTGCGCTGATATCCAAGCTCATTTTGGGATTATAAGTATGTGGATAAAGAGATTCAGGAAG
ATGTTTACACTCTTGGGCACAATCTAAAAGCCAGTGCTCGGAAACAATGTGTACTCCTCTTTCTTTTACA
GATTTATACTCCCGATTAGTGTCATTTGGCCGCCCTTGATAGATGAAATGAGTCACTGTTTCATCAAAAC
TCCACCTGTAATCTGCTCCTAGAGAGGCTGCGATCCCATTTAGTTCACTCTGCTTCTTACTGAGTTTTTT
ACTAACACATACCACTACTTTGTGAAGTGGCTTTGGGGCTTCTTCCTTCTCTGACTGGGCCTCTTTCAGT
TGAGGGCTGGCAGAAAGAGCGACAGCATTTCGAGAGCTATTTGCCAAAGCAAGTTGCAAGTTTTTGACAA
TAACTTCTGAGAGTGGCGTACTCGGTTTCCTTTTCTGTTGGCTGGGACGTCCTGGAGTTTCCAAGGCTGC
AAGTGCATCCTTCACATCAAAGGAAGGCTTGAAGAGTTTGTCCTTGGACAGGAATTTTGATGGTGTATCC
AGGTGTAACGAGGGCTCCTTCTGAAGTGGTTGTCCTACTGCTGGGGAGGCTGCGACCTGTCTGGCATGTT
GTGAGACCACAGCACGGAAAGCTTTACTCTGAAAGCGGTTCATATCTAA
