>Addgene plasmid #20374 | GST TopBP1 D (aa 1-1013) | addgene partial sequence | sequence record 26226 | 20374 with pGEX-5
CTGGAGTTCTGTTCCAGGGGCCCCTGGGATCCCCGGAATTCCAATCAGAAGAATATCTTCAGATTATTAC
AGAAGAAGAGGCATTGAAGATAAAGGAGAATGATAGATCACTTTATATCTGTGACCCTTTTAGTGGCGTT
GTCTTTGATCACCTCAAAAAGCTTGGCTGCAGAATTGTTGGTCCTCAAGTAGTCATATTTTGTATGCACC
ACCAGCGATGTGTCCCAAGAGCCGAACATCCAGTTTATAATATGGTTATGTCTGATGTAACCATATCTTG
TACAAGTCTGGAAAAAGAAAAAAGGGAAGAAGTTCATAAATATGTACAAATGATGGGCGGACGAGTATAC
AGAGACCTTAATGTATCAGTAACTCACCTTATTGCAGGAGAAGTTGGTAGCAAAAAATATTTAGTTGCTG
CAAACCTGAAGAAACCTATTTTGCTTCCCTCTTGGATAAAAACACTTTGGGAGAAGTCACAAGAGAAAAA
AATAACTAGATATACTGATATAAACATGGAAGATTTCAAGTGTCCTATTTTTCTTGGTTGCATAATCTGT
GTGACTGGCTTATGTGGCTTAGACAGGAAAGAAGTTCAGCAACTCACAGTTAAGCATGGAGGTCAATACA
TGGGACAATTGAAAATGAATGAATGTACACACCTCATTGTGCAAGAACCAAAAGGTCAGAAGTAT
