[The description below was written by a language model from this plasmid's Addgene catalogue record.]
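Description:
GST TopBP1 D (aa 1-1013) is a bacterial expression plasmid built on the pGEX6P1 backbone (about 4.9 kb without insert) and carrying a roughly 3.0 kb fragment of human TOPBP1, the gene for topoisomerase II beta binding protein 1. The insert encodes amino acids 1-1013, so it is a C-terminally truncated version of the protein rather than the full-length coding sequence, and the "D" in the name suggests it is one of a series of deletion constructs. It was inserted by restriction enzyme cloning. The plasmid is selected in E. coli with ampicillin; the record lists its copy number as unknown.

No feature table is provided, so the regulatory elements are not itemised for this construct. Vectors of the pGEX-6P family generally place the cloned sequence in frame downstream of glutathione S-transferase under an IPTG-inducible tac promoter, with a plasmid-borne lacI repressor gene and a PreScission protease recognition site between GST and the fusion partner. This arrangement allows the fusion protein to be captured on glutathione resin and the tag to be cleaved off if desired. The construct name is consistent with an N-terminal GST fusion, although the record does not list a tag field explicitly.

The associated publication concerns cooperative activation of the ATR checkpoint kinase by TopBP1 and damaged DNA. The plasmid is therefore most plausibly used to produce recombinant TopBP1 fragment for biochemical work, such as mapping which regions of the protein contribute to ATR activation or DNA binding.
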