Addgene plasmid #20374: GST TopBP1 D (aa 1-1013)
Depositing lab: Aziz Sancar. Depositing organization: University of North Carolina at Chapel Hill. Publication: Cooperative activation of the ATR checkpoint kinase by TopBP1 and damaged DNA. Choi JH, Lindsey-Boltz LA, Sancar A. Nucleic Acids Res. 2009 Apr;37(5):1501-9. doi: 10.1093/nar/gkn1075. Epub 2009 Jan 12. PubMed 19139065.
Backbone
  Vector backbone: pGEX6P1
  Backbone manufacturer: Amersham
  Backbone size w/o insert (bp): 4900
  Vector type: Bacterial Expression
Growth in bacteria
  Bacterial resistance: Ampicillin, 100 μg/mL
  Growth temperature: 37°C
  Growth strain: DH5alpha
  Copy number: Unknown
Gene/Insert
  Gene/Insert name: TopBP1 (1-1013) (alt names: TOPBP1; topoisomerase II beta binding protein 1)
  Species: H. sapiens (human)
  Insert size (bp): 3039
  Mutation: amino acids 1-1013
  Entrez Gene: TOPBP1 (a.k.a. Dpb11, TOP2BP1)
  Cloning method: Restriction Enzyme
  Sequencing primers: 5′ pGEX 5'; 3′ pGEX 3'
Terms and licenses: Academic/Nonprofit Terms; Industry Terms: Not Available to Industry
How to cite: GST TopBP1 D (aa 1-1013) was a gift from Aziz Sancar (Addgene plasmid # 20374 ; http://n2t.net/addgene:20374 ; RRID:Addgene_20374)
